Addgene plasmid #126928: pBBR4pemIK
Purpose: (Empty Backbone) Broad host range vector with toxin-antitoxin stability system for maintenance in the absence of antibiotic selection
Depositing lab: Lindsey Burbank. Depositing organization: USDA ARS Parlier, Crop Diseases, Pests and Genetics Research Unit. Publication: Broad-Host-Range Plasmids for Constitutive and Inducible Gene Expression in the Absence of Antibiotic Selection. Burbank L, Wei W. Microbiol Resour Announc. 2019 Sep 5;8(36). pii: 8/36/e00769-19. doi: 10.1128/MRA.00769-19. PubMed 31488530.
Backbone
  Vector backbone: pBBR1-MCS4
  Modifications to backbone: pemI/pemK plasmid stability factor
  Vector type: Bacterial Expression
Growth in bacteria
  Bacterial resistance: Ampicillin, 100 μg/mL
  Growth temperature: 37°C
  Growth strain: DH5alpha
  Copy number: Low Copy
Gene/Insert
  Cloning method: Restriction Enzyme
  Sequencing primers: 3′ M13 rev
Terms and licenses: Academic/Nonprofit Terms; Industry Terms: Not Available to Industry
How to cite: pBBR4pemIK was a gift from Lindsey Burbank (Addgene plasmid # 126928 ; http://n2t.net/addgene:126928 ; RRID:Addgene_126928)
