[The description below was written by a language model from this plasmid's Addgene catalogue record and pLannotate feature annotations shown in this document.]
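Description:
pBBR4pemIK is an empty broad-host-range bacterial expression backbone of about 5.7 kb, derived from pBBR1-MCS4 and modified to carry a toxin-antitoxin stability module so that it is retained in the absence of antibiotic selection. Replication depends on the pBBR1 oriV together with the plasmid-encoded pBBR1 Rep protein, a system originating from Bordetella bronchiseptica that functions in many Gram-negative hosts. The record lists the plasmid as low copy. Selection is by ampicillin through a β-lactamase gene driven by its own bla promoter. Short annotated fragments of tetracycline and chloramphenicol resistance genes, lacI and an M13 origin appear to be backbone remnants rather than functional elements.

The cloning region is the pBluescript-type polylinker set within a lacZα fragment, flanked by T7 and T3 promoters and lying downstream of the lac promoter, lac operator and CAP binding site. In this construct the polylinker is annotated as two fragments, split by the pemI/pemK insertion, which lies on the same strand as the lac promoter. PemK is an endoribonuclease toxin and PemI its labile cognate antitoxin. Daughter cells that lose the plasmid can no longer replenish PemI and are killed or arrested by the remaining PemK, a mechanism known as postsegregational killing. Both proteins also bind the pem operon promoter to autoregulate their own synthesis. Genes of interest can be added by restriction cloning into the remaining polylinker sites, although the record does not say which sites remain unique. The vector suits expression or complementation studies where continuous antibiotic pressure is impractical.
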