Features (pLannotate 1.2.2; 19 found; start..end, strand, type, name):
     66..837     +  rep_origin     pBBR1 oriV: replication origin of the broad-host-range plasmid pBBR1 from Bordetella bronchiseptica; requires the pBBR1 Rep protein for replication
    838..1500    +  CDS            pBBR1 Rep: replication protein for the broad-host-range plasmid pBBR1 from Bordetella bronchiseptica
   1561..1630    +  CDS            TcR (fragment): tetracycline efflux protein; tet; confers resistance to tetracycline
   1960..1991    -  CDS            CmR (fragment): chloramphenicol acetyltransferase confers resistance to chloramphenicol
   1991..2068    +  rep_origin     M13 ori (fragment): M13 bacteriophage origin of replication; arrow indicates direction of (+) strand synthesis
   2072..2227    -  CDS            lacZα (fragment): LacZα fragment of β-galactosidase; lacZ fragment
   2235..2253    +  promoter       T7 promoter: promoter for bacteriophage T7 RNA polymerase
   2262..2321    +  misc_feature   MCS (fragment): pBluescript multiple cloning site
   2371..2703    -  CDS            pemK (fragment): PEMK_ECOLX - Experimental evidence at protein level: Swiss-Prot protein existence level 1. Toxic component of a type II toxin-antitoxin (TA) system. Probably functions as an endoribonuclease. Responsible for the stable maintenance of the plasmid during cell division by postsegregational killing of plasmid-less daughter cells. Neutralized by coexpression with cognate antitoxin PemI. Both PemI and PemK proteins bind to the promoter region of the pem operon to autoregulate their synthesis. From Escherichia coli.
   2688..2948    -  CDS            pemI: PEMI_ECOLX - Experimental evidence at protein level: Swiss-Prot protein existence level 1. Antitoxin component of a type II toxin-antitoxin (TA) system. Labile antitoxin that binds to its cognate PemK endoribonuclease toxin and neutralizes its activity. Responsible for the stable maintenance of the plasmid during cell division. Both PemI and PemK proteins bind to the promoter region of the pem operon to autoregulate their synthesis. From Escherichia coli.
   3021..3074    +  misc_feature   MCS (fragment): pBluescript multiple cloning site
   3087..3105    -  promoter       T3 promoter: promoter for bacteriophage T3 RNA polymerase
   3150..3166    -  protein_bind   lac operator: The lac repressor binds to the lac operator to inhibit transcription in E. coli. This inhibition can be relieved by adding lactose or isopropyl-β-D-thiogalactopyranoside (IPTG). lac repressor encoded by lacI
   3174..3204    -  promoter       lac promoter: promoter for the E. coli lac operon
   3219..3240    -  protein_bind   CAP binding site: CAP binding activates transcription in the presence of cAMP. E. coli catabolite activator protein
   3253..3345    -  CDS            lacI (fragment): lac repressor; lacI; The lac repressor binds to the lac operator to inhibit transcription in E. coli. This inhibition can be relieved by adding lactose or isopropyl-β-D-thiogalactopyranoside (IPTG).
   3356..3470    -  CDS            CmR (fragment): chloramphenicol acetyltransferase; cat; confers resistance to chloramphenicol
   3468..3539    +  promoter       AmpR promoter: bla
   3540..4400    +  CDS            AmpR: β-lactamase; bla; confers resistance to ampicillin, carbenicillin, and related antibiotics
>Addgene plasmid #126928 | pBBR4pemIK | addgene full sequence | sequence record 254851 | Addgene NGS Result
GGCTTCGCCCTGCGCGGTCGCTGCGCTCCCTTGCCAGCCCGTGGATATGTGGACGATGGCCGCGAGCGGC
CACCGGCTGGCTCGCTTCGCTCGGCCCGTGGACAACCCTGCTGGACAAGCTGATGGACAGGCTGCGCCTG
CCCACGAGCTTGACCACAGGGATTGCCCACCGGCTACCCAGCCTTCGACCACATACCCACCGGCTCCAAC
TGCGCGGCCTGCGGCCTTGCCCCATCAATTTTTTTAATTTTCTCTGGGGAAAAGCCTCCGGCCTGCGGCC
TGCGCGCTTCGCTTGCCGGTTGGACACCAAGTGGAAGGCGGGTCAAGGCTCGCGCAGCGACCGCGCAGCG
GCTTGGCCTTGACGCGCCTGGAACGACCCAAGCCTATGCGAGTGGGGGCAGTCGAAGGGCGAAGCCCGCC
CGCCTGCCCCCCGAGCCTCACGGCGGCGAGTGCGGGGGTTCCAAGGGGGCAGCGCCACCTTGGGCAAGGC
CGAAGGCCGCGCAGTCGATCAACAAGCCCCGGAGGGGCCACTTTTTGCCGGAGGGGGAGCCGCGCCGAAG
GCGTGGGGGAACCCCGCAGGGGTGCCCTTCTTTGGGCACCAAAGAACTAGATATAGGGCGAAATGCGAAA
GACTTAAAAATCAACAACTTAAAAAAGGGGGGTACGCAACAGCTCATTGCGGCACCCCCCGCAATAGCTC
ATTGCGTAGGTTAAAGAAAATCTGTAATTGACTGCCACTTTTACGCAACGCATAATTGTTGTCGCGCTGC
CGAAAAGTTGCAGCTGATTGCGCATGGTGCCGCAACCGTGCGGCACCCCTACCGCATGGAGATAAGCATG
GCCACGCAGTCCAGAGAAATCGGCATTCAAGCCAAGAACAAGCCCGGTCACTGGGTGCAAACGGAACGCA
AAGCGCATGAGGCGTGGGCCGGGCTTATTGCGAGGAAACCCACGGCGGCAATGCTGCTGCATCACCTCGT
GGCGCAGATGGGCCACCAGAACGCCGTGGTGGTCAGCCAGAAGACACTTTCCAAGCTCATCGGACGTTCT
TTGCGGACGGTCCAATACGCAGTCAAGGACTTGGTGGCCGAGCGCTGGATCTCCGTCGTGAAGCTCAACG
GCCCCGGCACCGTGTCGGCCTACGTGGTCAATGACCGCGTGGCGTGGGGCCAGCCCCGCGACCAGTTGCG
CCTGTCGGTGTTCAGTGCCGCCGTGGTGGTTGATCACGACGACCAGGACGAATCGCTGTTGGGGCATGGC
GACCTGCGCCGCATCCCGACCCTGTATCCGGGCGAGCAGCAACTACCGACCGGCCCCGGCGAGGAGCCGC
CCAGCCAGCCCGGCATTCCGGGCATGGAACCAGACCTGCCAGCCTTGACCGAAACGGAGGAATGGGAACG
GCGCGGGCAGCAGCGCCTGCCGATGCCCGATGAGCCGTGTTTTCTGGACGATGGCGAGCCGTTGGAGCCG
CCGACACGGGTCACGCTGCCGCGCCGGTAGCACTTGGGTTGCGCAGCAACCCGTAAGTGCGCTGTTCCAG
ACTATCGGCTGTAGCCGCCTCGCCGCCCTATACCTTGTCTGCCTCCCCGCGTTGCGTCGCGGTGCATGGA
GCCGGGCCACCTCGACCTGAATGGAAGCCGGCGGCACCTCGCTAACGGATTCACCGTTTTTATCAGGCTC
TGGGAGGCAGAATAAATGATCATATCGTCAATTATTACCTCCACGGGGAGAGCCTGAGCAAACTGGCCTC
AGGCATTTGAGAAGCACACGGTCACACTGCTTCCGGTAGTCAATAAACCGGTAAACCAGCAATAGACATA
AGCGGCTATTTAACGACCCTGCCCTGAACCGACGACCGGGTCGAATTTGCTTTCGAATTTCTGCCATTCA
TCCGCTTATTATCACTTATTCAGGCGTAGCAACCAGGCGTTTAAGGGCACCAATAACTGCCTTAAAAAAA
TTACGCCCCGCCCTGCCACTCATCGCAGTACGGCCTATTGGTTAAAAAATGAGCTGATTTAACAAAAATT
TAACGCGAATTTTAACAAAATATTAACGCTTACAATTTCCATTCGCCATTCAGGCTGCGCAACTGTTGGG
AAGGGCGATCGGTGCGGGCCTCTTCGCTATTACGCCAGCTGGCGAAAGGGGGATGTGCTGCAAGGCGATT
AAGTTGGGTAACGCCAGGGTTTTCCCAGTCACGACGTTGTAAAACGACGGCCAGTGAGCGCGCGTAATAC
GACTCACTATAGGGCGAATTGGAGCTCCACCGCGGTGGCGGCCGCTCTAGAACTAGTGGATCCCCCGGGC
TGCAGGAATTCACTAGTGATTGGTTGCAGTGGCCTGAACTTGCCCCAAAAATTACTGGAAGATGGTGACA
GCTTTTGCCAAGACATCGGCCAAGATGTTTGGTGGTAGGCTTTCCACTTTGCGGGCATTGCGAGCGAGTA
AGTCGAGCGCACGTGGTTGATCACATCGAACGACGCCCGTTGTAATCGTACCTAGTAATTCCACAGCGAA
CCCGAGGCGGGAGGCGAACTCGCCGCCGTTTGTGATTGGAAGGATCACCGGACAAGAGGTAAGCCGATTG
AATCGCTCACTGGAGATAACAACCACCGGACGGTGACCGCGTTGTTCGTGTCCGGCGGTTGGCTCCAGAT
CGACCATGTAAACATCGCCGCGTTTCATATCAGTTCGCGTCCTACTGCTGGAGCATCGACCCATTCACGT
TCCTCGGGCGGCAACGGGTAAGCCCCGGAGGCTTCCGCTTCGGCCAGCAGTTGATCCAGCGTGTACTGAG
GATGTAGGACTGGCTCAATGACCAGACGACCGTCTGTGACGGCTAAGCCGACCGTTGCGCCGACCTCAAG
ATGAAGCTGATCAAGGAAAGCGGGGGGAACGGCCAGCATGATCGATCCACCGACTTTACGAAGGTTTGTG
GTGTGCATGATGGGCTTCTTTCGTTAAGTTATATTAAAGTATAATATAATTCCTCCATTTATACGCTTAT
AGCGAAAATCGAATTCGATATCAAGCTTATCGATACCGTCGACCTCGAGGGGGGGCCCGGTACCCAGCTT
TTGTTCCCTTTAGTGAGGGTTAATTGCGCGCTTGGCGTAATCATGGTCATAGCTGTTTCCTGTGTGAAAT
TGTTATCCGCTCACAATTCCACACAACATACGAGCCGGAAGCATAAAGTGTAAAGCCTGGGGTGCCTAAT
GAGTGAGCTAACTCACATTAATTGCGTTGCGCTCACTGCCCGCTTTCCAGTCGGGAAACCTGTCGTGCCA
GCTGCATTAATGAATCGGCCAACGCGCGGGGAGAGGCGGTTTGCGTATTGGGCGCATGCATAAAAACTGT
TGTAATTCATTAAGCATTCTGCCGACATGGAAGCCATCACAAACGGCATGATGAACCTGAATCGCCAGCG
GCATCAGCACCTTGTCGCCTTGCGTATAATATTTGCCCATTCAAATATGTATCCGCTCATGAGACAATAA
CCCTGATAAATGCTTCAATAATATTGAAAAAGGAAGAGTATGAGTATTCAACATTTCCGTGTCGCCCTTA
TTCCCTTTTTTGCGGCATTTTGCCTTCCTGTTTTTGCTCACCCAGAAACGCTGGTGAAAGTAAAAGATGC
TGAAGATCAGTTGGGTGCACGAGTGGGTTACATCGAACTGGATCTCAACAGCGGTAAGATCCTTGAGAGT
TTTCGCCCCGAAGAACGTTTTCCAATGATGAGCACTTTTAAAGTTCTGCTATGTGGCGCGGTATTATCCC
GTATTGACGCCGGGCAAGAGCAACTCGGTCGCCGCATACACTATTCTCAGAATGACTTGGTTGAGTACTC
ACCAGTCACAGAAAAGCATCTTACGGATGGCATGACAGTAAGAGAATTATGCAGTGCTGCCATAACCATG
AGTGATAACACTGCGGCCAACTTACTTCTGACAACGATCGGAGGACCGAAGGAGCTAACCGCTTTTTTGC
ACAACATGGGGGATCATGTAACTCGCCTTGATCGTTGGGAACCGGAGCTGAATGAAGCCATACCAAACGA
CGAGCGTGACACCACGATGCCTGTAGCAATGGCAACAACGTTGCGCAAACTATTAACTGGCGAACTACTT
ACTCTAGCTTCCCGGCAACAATTAATAGACTGGATGGAGGCGGATAAAGTTGCAGGACCACTTCTGCGCT
CGGCCCTTCCGGCTGGCTGGTTTATTGCTGATAAATCTGGAGCCGGTGAGCGTGGGTCTCGCGGTATCAT
TGCAGCACTGGGGCCAGATGGTAAGCCCTCCCGTATCGTAGTTATCTACACGACGGGGAGTCAGGCAACT
ATGGATGAACGAAATAGACAGATCGCTGAGATAGGTGCCTCACTGATTAAGCATTGGTAACTGTCAGACC
AAGTTTACTCATATATACTTTAGATTGATTTAAAACTTCATTTTTAATTTAAAAGGATCTAGGTGAAGAT
CCTTTTTGATAATCTCATGACCAAAATCCAGGTGGCACTTTTCGGGGAAATGTGCGCGCCCGCGTTCCTG
CTGGCGCTGGGCCTGTTTCTGGCGCTGGACTTCCCGCTGTTCCGTCAGCAGCTTTTCGCCCACGGCCTTG
ATGATCGCGGCGGCCTTGGCCTGCATATCCCGATTCAACGGCCCCAGGGCGTCCAGAACGGGCTTCAGGC
GCTCCCGAAGGTCTCGGGCCGTCTCTTGGGCTTGATCGGCCTTCTTGCGCATCTCACGCGCTCCTGCGGC
GGCCTGTAGGGCAGGCTCATACCCCTGCCGAACCGCTTTTGTCAGCCGGTCGGCCACGGCTTCCGGCGTC
TCAACGCGCTTTGAGATTCCCAGCTTTTCGGCCAATCCCTGCGGTGCATAGGCGCGTGGCTCGACCGCTT
GCGGGCTGATGGTGACGTGGCCCACTGGTGGCCGCTCCAGGGCCTCGTAGAACGCCTGAATGCGCGTGTG
ACGTGCCTTGCTGCCCTCGATGCCCCGTTGCAGCCCTAGATCGGCCACAGCGGCCGCAAACGTGGTCTGG
TCGCGGGTCATCTGCGCTTTGTTGCCGATGAACTCCTTGGCCGACAGCCTGCCGTCCTGCGTCAGCGGCA
CCACGAACGCGGTCATGTGCGGGCTGGTTTCGTCACGGTGGATGCTGGCCGTCACGATGCGATCCGCCCC
GTACTTGTCCGCCAGCCACTTGTGCGCCTTCTCGAAGAACGCCGCCTGCTGTTCTTGGCTGGCCGACTTC
CACCATTCCGGGCTGGCCGTCATGACGTACTCGACCGCCAACACAGCGTCCTTGCGCCGCTTCTCTGGCA
GCAACTCGCGCAGTCGGCCCATCGCTTCATCGGTGCTGCTGGCCGCCCAGTGCTCGTTCTCTGGCGTCCT
GCTGGCGTCAGCGTTGGGCGTCTCGCGCTCGCGGTAGGCGTGCTTGAGACTGGCCGCCACGTTGCCCATT
TTCGCCAGCTTCTTGCATCGCATGATCGCGTATGCCGCCATGCCTGCCCCTCCCTTTTGGTGTCCAACCG
GCTCGACGGGGGCAGCGCAAGGCGGTGCCTCCGGCGGGCCACTCAATGCTTGAGTATACTCACTAGACTT
TGCTTCGCAAAGTCGTGACCGCCTACGGCGGCTGCGGCGCCCTACGGGCTTGCTCTCCG
